Addgene plasmid #18071: pGEX-2TK-WW-CR-d-ZZ
Depositing lab: Marius Sudol. Depositing organization: Icahn School of Medicine at Mount Sinai. Publication: The WW domain of dystrophin requires EF-hands region to interact with beta-dystroglycan. Rentschler S, Linn H, Deininger K, Bedford MT, Espanel X, Sudol M. Biol Chem. 1999 Apr . 380(4):431-42. 10.1515/BC.1999.057 PubMed 10355629.
Backbone
  Vector backbone: pGEX-2TK (Pharmacia)
  Backbone manufacturer: Phramacia
  Backbone size w/o insert (bp): 4969
  Vector type: Bacterial Expression
Growth in bacteria
  Bacterial resistance: Ampicillin, 100 μg/mL
  Growth temperature: 37°C
  Growth strain: DH5alpha
  Copy number: High Copy
Gene/Insert
  Gene/Insert name: Dystrophin
  Species: H. sapiens (human)
  Insert size (bp): 780
  GenBank ID: NM_004006
  Entrez Gene: DMD (a.k.a. BMD, CMD3B, DXS142, DXS164, DXS206, DXS230, DXS239, DXS268, DXS269, DXS270, DXS272, MRX85)
  Tag / fusion protein: GST (N terminal on backbone)
  Cloning method: Restriction Enzyme; 5′ cloning site BamHI (unknown if destroyed); 3′ cloning site EcoRI (unknown if destroyed)
  Sequencing primers: 5′ N/A
Resource information
  A portion of this plasmid was derived from a plasmid made by: We obtained the partial cDNA for human dystrophin from ATCC. That cDNA served as a template for generation of constructs we produced in pGEX2TK
Terms and licenses: Academic/Nonprofit Terms; Industry Terms: Not Available to Industry
How to cite: pGEX-2TK-WW-CR-d-ZZ was a gift from Marius Sudol (Addgene plasmid # 18071 ; http://n2t.net/addgene:18071 ; RRID:Addgene_18071)
