[The description below was written by a language model from this plasmid's Addgene catalogue record.]
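Description:
pGEX-2TK-WW-CR-d-ZZ is a bacterial expression plasmid built on the pGEX-2TK backbone (about 5 kb without insert), designed to produce a fragment of human dystrophin as a glutathione S-transferase fusion protein in E. coli. It is maintained as a high-copy plasmid under ampicillin selection. No feature table accompanies the record, so the promoter and origin are not explicitly stated. pGEX-series vectors generally drive the GST fusion from an IPTG-inducible tac promoter with a lacI repressor gene on the plasmid. The 2TK variant is known for carrying a thrombin cleavage site and a protein kinase A recognition site between GST and the cloning site, which allows tag removal or in vitro radiolabelling of the purified protein.

The insert is a roughly 780 bp segment of the human DMD (dystrophin) coding sequence, amplified from a partial human dystrophin cDNA and cloned between BamHI and EcoRI so that GST sits at the N-terminus of the fusion. The record does not define the exact boundaries. The construct name suggests that it spans the WW domain and part of the adjacent cysteine-rich region, with the ZZ domain deleted, but this reading is inferred from the name rather than stated.

The associated study examined how the dystrophin WW domain depends on the neighbouring EF-hand region to bind beta-dystroglycan. This plasmid most plausibly served as one member of a deletion series, used to purify GST-dystrophin fragments on glutathione resin for in vitro binding and domain-mapping assays.
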