>Addgene plasmid #18071 | pGEX-2TK-WW-CR-d-ZZ | addgene partial sequence | sequence record 23940 | 18071 with pGEX3'
CGAACGCGCGAGGCAGATCGTCAGTCAGTCACGATGAATTCAAGTTTCTGCAGCAGCCACTCTGTGCAGG
ACGGGCAGCCACACCATGGACTGGGGTTCCAGTCTCATCCAGTCTAGGAAGAGGGCCGCTTCGATCTCTG
GCTTATTATTAGCAAATTGGAAGCAGCTCCGGACACTTGGCTCAATGTTACTGCCCCCAAAGGATGCAAC
TTCACCCAACTGTCTTGGAATTTGGATAGAATCATGCAGAAGGAGGCCCAGCCTGCGCTGGTCACAAAAT
CCTGTTGAACTTGCCACTTGCTTGAAAAGGTATCTGTACTTGTCTTCCAAATGTGCTTTACACAGGGAAA
TGATGCCAGTTTTAAAAGACAGGACACGGATCCTCCCTGTTCGTCCCGTATCATAAACATTCAGCAGCCA
GTTCAGACACATATCCACGCAGAGAGGGACGTTGACCAAATTGTTGTGCTCTTGCTCCAGGCGGTCATAA
ATAGTGGTCAAACAATTAATAATCTGCAGGATATCCATGGGCTGGTCATTTTGCTTGAGGTTGTGCTGGT
CCAAGGCATCACATGCAGCTGACAGGCTCAAGAGATCCAAGCAAAGGGCCTTCTGCAGTCTTCGGAGTTT
CATGGCAGTCCTATAAGCTGAGAATCTGACATTATTCAGGTCAGCTAAAAANANGNGAANCTCTGTCATT
TTGGGATGGTCCCAGCANGTTGTTNAANTCTCGTGGTTGATATAGTAGGGCACTTTGTTTGGCGAGAGGC
TCTCTCCAGGACCTGGAA
